Addgene plasmid #233388: XZ393 (PB) EF1a-IL2Rbsp-FLAG-IL2Rb(ECD+TM)-TS-ADAR2dd-export-IRESv0-IL2Rgsp-3xHA-IL2Rg(ECD+TM)-TS-tdMCP-export
Purpose: PiggyBac donor plasmid with optimized IL-2-sensing eLIDAR receptor components separated by EMCV IRES, Puromycin resistance and BFP as marker
Depositing lab: Xiaojing Gao. Depositing organization: Stanford University. Publication: Post-transcriptional modular synthetic receptors. Zhang X, Mille-Fragoso LS, Kaseniit KE, Lee AP, Zhang M, Call CC, Hu Y, Xie Y, Gao XJ. Nat Chem Biol. 2025 Mar 28. doi: 10.1038/s41589-025-01872-w. PubMed 40155716.
Backbone
  Vector backbone: PiggyBac vector
  Vector type: Mammalian Expression
Growth in bacteria
  Bacterial resistance: Ampicillin, 100 μg/mL
  Growth temperature: 30°C
  Growth strain: NEB Stable
  Copy number: Low Copy
Gene/Insert
  Gene/Insert name: IL2Rb(ecto+TM)-ADAR2dd (alt name: IL2Rg(ecto+TM)-tdMCP)
  Species: Synthetic
  Mutation: E488Q, T501A on ADAR2dd
  Promoter: EF1a
  Tag / fusion protein: FLAG (N terminal on insert)
  Cloning method: Gibson Cloning
Terms and licenses: Academic/Nonprofit Terms; Industry Terms: Not Available to Industry
Depositor comments: https://benchling.com/s/seq-qDgUYqS5oOlpIY89T3YS?m=slm-sqB6atLTjgNDwCKDA4pN for annotated sequence file. Please visit https://doi.org/10.1101/2024.05.03.592453 for bioRxiv preprint.
How to cite: XZ393 (PB) EF1a-IL2Rbsp-FLAG-IL2Rb(ECD+TM)-TS-ADAR2dd-export-IRESv0-IL2Rgsp-3xHA-IL2Rg(ECD+TM)-TS-tdMCP-export was a gift from Xiaojing Gao (Addgene plasmid # 233388 ; http://n2t.net/addgene:233388 ; RRID:Addgene_233388)
