[The description below was written by a language model from this plasmid's Addgene catalogue record and pLannotate feature annotations shown in this document.]
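Description:
XZ393 is a roughly 12.8 kb PiggyBac donor plasmid for stable mammalian expression of an IL-2-sensing eLIDAR synthetic receptor, intended for genomic integration when a PiggyBac transposase is supplied. In bacteria it carries an ampicillin resistance gene, a ColE1/pUC-type origin and an f1 origin, along with lacZα/lac promoter remnants of the cloning backbone. The catalogue lists it as low copy even though the annotated origin is of the high-copy type. The automated feature table does not annotate the PiggyBac terminal repeats. Short phage lambda-like fragments flank the mammalian cassettes, but their role is not stated.

The payload is a bicistronic transcript driven by the EF-1α promoter and terminated by a bGH polyadenylation signal. The first cistron encodes the IL-2Rβ signal peptide, a FLAG tag, and the IL-2Rβ ectodomain and transmembrane segment. These are followed by a short KCNJ2-derived stretch matching the "TS" element in the name (plausibly a membrane trafficking signal), the ADAR2 deaminase domain with E488Q and T501A mutations, and an export sequence. An EMCV IRES then drives translation of the second chain: IL-2Rγ signal peptide, 3xHA tag, IL-2Rγ ectodomain and transmembrane segment, the same KCNJ2-derived element, tandem-dimer MS2 coat protein (tdMCP) and an export sequence. The design implies that IL-2 binding brings the two chains together. This would place the RNA-editing domain next to the MS2-hairpin-binding module, so that ligand sensing is converted into A-to-I editing of a reporter RNA, which is not encoded on this plasmid.

A separate SV40 promoter cassette expresses puromycin N-acetyltransferase and mTagBFP2 linked by P2A, followed by a partial WPRE and an SV40 polyadenylation signal. This cassette allows drug selection and blue-fluorescence tracking of integrated cells.
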