Features (pLannotate 1.2.2; 27 found; start..end, strand, type, name):
    171..1031    -  CDS            AmpR: β-lactamase; bla; confers resistance to ampicillin, carbenicillin, and related antibiotics
   1032..1136    -  promoter       AmpR promoter: bla
   1189..1617    -  rep_origin     f1 ori (sequence partly withheld): f1 bacteriophage origin of replication; arrow indicates direction of (+) strand synthesis
   1622..1777    -  CDS            lacZα (fragment): LacZα fragment of β-galactosidase; lacZ fragment
   1779..1898    +  CDS            B (fragment): PORTL_LAMBD - Experimental evidence at protein level: Swiss-Prot protein existence level 1. Forms the portal vertex of the capsid (PubMed:6228056, PubMed:6232391). This portal plays critical roles in head assembly, genome packaging, neck/tail attachment, and genome ejection (Probable). The portal protein multimerizes as a single ring-shaped homododecamer arranged around a central channel (PubMed:6232391). Binds to the terminase subunits to form the packaging machine (PubMed:7799432). From Escherichia phage lambda (Bacteriophage lambda).
   2457..3635    +  promoter       EF-1α promoter: strong constitutive promoter for human elongation factor EF-1α
   3650..4474    +  CDS            IL2RB (fragment): IL2RB_HUMAN - Also known as IL15RB From Homo sapiens (Human).
   4490..4549    +  CDS            KCNJ2 (fragment): KCNJ2_HUMAN - Also known as IRK1. Experimental evidence at protein level: Swiss-Prot protein existence level 1. Probably participates in establishing action potential waveform and excitability of neuronal and muscle tissues. Inward rectifier potassium channels are characterized by a greater tendency to allow potassium to flow into the cell rather than out of it. Their voltage dependence is regulated by the concentration of extracellular potassium; as external potassium is raised, the voltage range of the channel opening shifts to more positive voltages. The inward rectification is mainly due t
   4550..5758    +  CDS            Adarb1 (fragment): RED1_RAT - Also known as Red1. Experimental evidence at protein level: Swiss-Prot protein existence level 1. Catalyzes the hydrolytic deamination of adenosine to inosine in double-stranded RNA (dsRNA) referred to as A-to-I RNA editing. This may affect gene expression and function in a number of ways that include mRNA translation by changing codons and hence the amino acid sequence of proteins; pre-mRNA splicing by altering splice site recognition sequences; RNA stability by changing sequences involved in nuclease recognition; genetic stability in the case of RNA virus genomes by changing seque
   5786..6372    +  misc_feature   IRES2: internal ribosome entry site (IRES) of the encephalomyocarditis virus (EMCV)
   6373..7335    +  CDS            IL2RG (fragment): IL2RG_HUMAN - Experimental evidence at protein level: Swiss-Prot protein existence level 1. Common subunit for the receptors for a variety of interleukins. Probably in association with IL15RA, involved in the stimulation of neutrophil phagocytosis by IL15 (PubMed:15123770). From Homo sapiens (Human).
   7351..7410    +  CDS            KCNJ2 (fragment): KCNJ2_HUMAN - Also known as IRK1. Experimental evidence at protein level: Swiss-Prot protein existence level 1. Probably participates in establishing action potential waveform and excitability of neuronal and muscle tissues. Inward rectifier potassium channels are characterized by a greater tendency to allow potassium to flow into the cell rather than out of it. Their voltage dependence is regulated by the concentration of extracellular potassium; as external potassium is raised, the voltage range of the channel opening shifts to more positive voltages. The inward rectification is mainly due t
   7786..8136    +  CDS            CAPSD_BPMS2 (fragment): Experimental evidence at protein level: Swiss-Prot protein existence level 1. Acts as a translational repressor of viral replicase synthesis late in infection. This latter function is the result of capsid protein interaction with an RNA hairpin which contains the replicase ribosome-binding site. From Escherichia phage MS2 (Bacteriophage MS2).
   8280..8487    +  polyA_signal   bGH poly(A) signal: bovine growth hormone polyadenylation signal
   8525..8854    +  promoter       SV40 promoter: SV40 enhancer and early promoter
   8903..9499    +  CDS            PuroR (fragment): puromycin N-acetyltransferase; pac from Streptomyces; confers resistance to puromycin
   9500..9555    +  CDS            P2A (fragment): 2A peptide from porcine teschovirus-1 polyprotein Eukaryotic ribosomes fail to insert a peptide bond between the Gly and Pro residues, yielding separate polypeptides.
   9563..10273   +  CDS            mTagBFP2: mTagBFP2 is a basic (constitutively fluorescent) blue fluorescent protein published in 2011, derived from Entacmaea quadricolor. It is reported to be a very rapidly-maturing monomer with very low acid sensitivity.
  10283..10389   +  misc_feature   WPRE (fragment): woodchuck hepatitis virus posttranscriptional regulatory element
  10398..10519   +  polyA_signal   SV40 poly(A) signal: SV40 polyadenylation signal
  10537..10629   +  ncRNA          G-CSF SLDE: Accession: RF00183 - G-CSF factor stem-loop destabilising element (SLDE)
  11326..11793   +  CDS            B (fragment): PORTL_LAMBD - Experimental evidence at protein level: Swiss-Prot protein existence level 1. Forms the portal vertex of the capsid (PubMed:6228056, PubMed:6232391). This portal plays critical roles in head assembly, genome packaging, neck/tail attachment, and genome ejection (Probable). The portal protein multimerizes as a single ring-shaped homododecamer arranged around a central channel (PubMed:6232391). Binds to the terminase subunits to form the packaging machine (PubMed:7799432). From Escherichia phage lambda (Bacteriophage lambda).
  11829..11851   -  protein_bind   lac operator (fragment): The lac repressor binds to the lac operator to inhibit transcription in E. coli. This inhibition can be relieved by adding lactose or isopropyl-β-D-thiogalactopyranoside (IPTG). lac repressor encoded by lacI
  11855..11885   -  promoter       lac promoter: promoter for the E. coli lac operon
  11900..11921   -  protein_bind   CAP binding site: CAP binding activates transcription in the presence of cAMP. E. coli catabolite activator protein
  11934..12026   -  CDS            lacI (fragment): lac repressor; lacI; The lac repressor binds to the lac operator to inhibit transcription in E. coli. This inhibition can be relieved by adding lactose or isopropyl-β-D-thiogalactopyranoside (IPTG).
  12209..12797   -  rep_origin     ori: high-copy-number ColE1/pMB1/pBR322/pUC origin of replication
>Addgene plasmid #233388 | XZ393 (PB) EF1a-IL2Rbsp-FLAG-IL2Rb(ECD+TM)-TS-ADAR2dd-export-IRESv0-IL2Rgsp-3xHA-IL2Rg(ECD+TM)-TS-tdMCP-export | addgene full sequence | sequence record 467483 | Addgene NGS Result
GAAGATCCTTTGATCTTTTCTACGGGGTCTGACGCTCAGTGGAACGAAAACTCACGTTAAGGGATTTTGG
TCATGAGATTATCAAAAAGGATCTTCACCTAGATCCTTTTAAATTAAAAATGAAGTTTTAAATCAATCTA
AAGTATATATGAGTAAACTTGGTCTGACAGTTACCAATGCTTAATCAGTGAGGCACCTATCTCAGCGATC
TGTCTATTTCGTTCATCCATAGTTGCCTGACTCCCCGTCGTGTAGATAACTACGATACGGGAGGGCTTAC
CATCTGGCCCCAGTGCTGCAATGATACCGCGAGACCCACGCTCACCGGCTCCAGATTTATCAGCAATAAA
CCAGCCAGCCGGAAGGGCCGAGCGCAGAAGTGGTCCTGCAACTTTATCCGCCTCCATCCAGTCTATTAAT
TGTTGCCGGGAAGCTAGAGTAAGTAGTTCGCCAGTTAATAGTTTGCGCAACGTTGTTGCCATTGCTACAG
GCATCGTGGTGTCACGCTCGTCGTTTGGTATGGCTTCATTCAGCTCCGGTTCCCAACGATCAAGGCGAGT
TACATGATCCCCCATGTTGTGCAAAAAAGCGGTTAGCTCCTTCGGTCCTCCGATCGTTGTCAGAAGTAAG
TTGGCCGCAGTGTTATCACTCATGGTTATGGCAGCACTGCATAATTCTCTTACTGTCATGCCATCCGTAA
GATGCTTTTCTGTGACTGGTGAGTACTCAACCAAGTCATTCTGAGAATAGTGTATGCGGCGACCGAGTTG
CTCTTGCCCGGCGTCAATACGGGATAATACCGCGCCACATAGCAGAACTTTAAAAGTGCTCATCATTGGA
AAACGTTCTTCGGGGCGAAAACTCTCAAGGATCTTACCGCTGTTGAGATCCAGTTCGATGTAACCCACTC
GTGCACCCAACTGATCTTCAGCATCTTTTACTTTCACCAGCGTTTCTGGGTGAGCAAAAACAGGAAGGCA
AAATGCCGCAAAAAAGGGAATAAGGGCGACACGGAAATGTTGAATACTCATACTCTTCCTTTTTCAATAT
TATTGAAGCATTTATCAGGGTTATTGTCTCATGAGCGGATACATATTTGAATGTATTTAGAAAAATAAAC
AAATAGGGGTTCCGCGCACATTTCCCCGAAAAGTGCCACCTAAATTGTAAGCGTTAATATTTTGTTAAAA
TTCGCGTTAAATTTTTGTTAAATCAGCTCATTTTTTAACCAATAGGCCGAAATCGGCAAAATCCCTTATA
AATCAAAAGAATAGACCGAGATAGGGT
[37 nt withheld, positions 1288-1324]
AAAGAACGTGGACTCCAACGTCAAAGG
[49 nt withheld, positions 1352-1400]
T
[91 nt withheld, positions 1402-1492]
G
[124 nt withheld, positions 1494-1617]
CCCATTCGCCATTCAGGCTGCGCAACTGTTGGGAAGGGCGATCGGTGCGGGCCTCTTCGCTATTACGCCA
GCTGGCGAAAGGGGGATGTGCTGCAAGGCGATTAAGTTGGGTAACGCCAGGGTTTTCCCAGTCACGACGT
TGTAAAACGACGGCCAGTGAGCGCGCCTCGTTCATTCACGTTTTTGAACCCGTGGAGGACGGGCAGACTC
GCGGTGCAAATGTGTTTTACAGCGTGATGGAGCAGATGAAGATGCTCGACACGCTGCAGAACACGCAGCT
AGATTAACCCTAGAAAGATAATCATATTGTGACGTACGTTAAAGATAATCATGTGTAAAATTGACGCATG
TGTTTTATCGGTCTGTATATCGAGGTTTATTTATTAATTTGAATAGATATTAAGTTTTATTATATTTACA
CTTACATACTAATAATAAATTCAACAAACAATTTATTTATGTTTATTTATTTATTAAAAAAAACAAAAAC
TCAAAATTTCTTCTATAAAGTAACAAAACTTTTATGAGGGACAGCCCCCCCCCAAAGCCCCCAGGGATGT
AATTACGTCCCTCCCCCGCTAGGGGGCAGCAGCGAGCCGCCCGGGGCTCCGCTCCGGTCCGGCGCTCCCC
CCGCATCCCAGAGCCGGCAGCGTGCGGGGACAGCCCGGGCACGGGGAAGGTGGCACGGGATCGCTTTCCT
CTGAACGCTTCTCGCTGCTCTTTGAGCCTGCAGACACCTGGGGGGATACGGGGAAAAGGCCTCCACGGCC
ACAATTGCATGAAGAATCTGCTTAGGGTTAGGCGTTTTGCGCTGCTTCGTACGGGCCAGATATACGCGTG
GCTCCGGTGCCCGTCAGTGGGCAGAGCGCACATCGCCCACAGTCCCCGAGAAGTTGGGGGGAGGGGTCGG
CAATTGAACCGGTGCCTAGAGAAGGTGGCGCGGGGTAAACTGGGAAAGTGATGTCGTGTACTGGCTCCGC
CTTTTTCCCGAGGGTGGGGGAGAACCGTATATAAGTGCAGTAGTCGCCGTGAACGTTCTTTTTCGCAACG
GGTTTGCCGCCAGAACACAGGTAAGTGCCGTGTGTGGTTCCCGCGGGCCTGGCCTCTTTACGGGTTATGG
CCCTTGCGTGCCTTGAATTACTTCCACCTGGCTGCAGTACGTGATTCTTGATCCCGAGCTTCGGGTTGGA
AGTGGGTGGGAGAGTTCGAGGCCTTGCGCTTAAGGAGCCCCTTCGCCTCGTGCTTGAGTTGAGGCCTGGC
CTGGGCGCTGGGGCCGCCGCGTGCGAATCTGGTGGCACCTTCGCGCCTGTCTCGCTGCTTTCGATAAGTC
TCTAGCCATTTAAAATTTTTGATGACCTGCTGCGACGCTTTTTTTCTGGCAAGATAGTCTTGTAAATGCG
GGCCAAGATCTGCACACTGGTATTTCGGTTTTTGGGGCCGCGGGCGGCGACGGGGCCCGTGCGTCCCAGC
GCACATGTTCGGCGAGGCGGGGCCTGCGAGCGCGGCCACCGAGAATCGGACGGGGGTAGTCTCAAGCTGG
CCGGCCTGCTCTGGTGCCTGGCCTCGCGCCGCCGTGTATCGCCCCGCCCTGGGCGGCAAGGCTGGCCCGG
TCGGCACCAGTTGCGTGAGCGGAAAGATGGCCGCTTCCCGGCCCTGCTGCAGGGAGCTCAAAATGGAGGA
CGCGGCGCTCGGGAGAGCGGGCGGGTGAGTCACCCACACAAAGGAAAAGGGCCTTTCCGTCCTCAGCCGT
CGCTTCATGTGACTCCACGGAGTACCGGGCGCCGTCCAGGCACCTCGATTAGTTCTCGAGCTTTTGGAGT
ACGTCGTCTTTAGGTTGGGGGGAGGGGTTTTATGCGATGGAGTTTCCCCACACTGAGTGGGTGGAGACTG
AAGTTAGGCCAGCTTGGCACTTGATGTAATTCTCCTTGGAATTTGCCCTTTTTGAGTTTGGATCTTGGTT
CATTCTCAAGCCTCAGACAGTGGTTCAAAGTTTTTTTCTTCCATTTCAGGTGTCGTGAATCTAGAAGCCA
CCATGGCGGCCCCTGCTCTGTCCTGGCGTCTGCCCCTCCTCATCCTCCTCCTGCCCCTGGCTACCTCTTG
GGCATCTGCAGACTACAAGGATGACGATGATAAGGGTACCGCGGTGAATGGCACTTCCCAGTTCACATGC
TTCTACAATTCGAGAGCCAACATCTCCTGTGTCTGGAGCCAAGATGGGGCTCTGCAGGACACTTCCTGCC
AAGTCCATGCCTGGCCGGACAGACGGCGGTGGAACCAAACCTGTGAGCTGCTCCCCGTGAGTCAAGCATC
CTGGGCCTGCAACCTGATCCTCGGAGCCCCAGATTCTCAGAAACTGACCACAGTTGACATCGTCACCCTG
AGGGTGCTGTGCCGTGAGGGGGTGCGATGGAGGGTGATGGCCATCCAGGACTTCAAGCCCTTTGAGAACC
TTCGCCTGATGGCCCCCATCTCCCTCCAAGTTGTCCACGTGGAGACCCACAGATGCAACATAAGCTGGGA
AATCTCCCAAGCCTCCCACTACTTTGAAAGACACCTGGAGTTCGAGGCCCGGACGCTGTCCCCAGGCCAC
ACCTGGGAGGAGGCCCCCCTGCTGACTCTCAAGCAGAAGCAGGAATGGATCTGCCTGGAGACGCTCACCC
CAGACACCCAGTATGAGTTTCAGGTGCGGGTCAAGCCTCTGCAAGGCGAGTTCACGACCTGGAGCCCCTG
GAGCCAGCCCCTGGCCTTCAGGACAAAGCCTGCAGCCCTTGGGAAGGACACCATTCCGTGGCTCGGCCAC
CTCCTCGTGGGCCTCAGCGGGGCTTTTGGCTTCATCATCTTAGTGTACTTGCTCATCGGTACCGCGGCCG
CCAAGAGCAGGATCACCAGCGAGGGCGAGTACATCCCCCTGGACCAGATCGACATCAACGTGTTGCACTT
GGATCAAACGCCATCTCGCCAGCCTATTCCCAGTGAGGGTCTTCAGCTGCATTTACCGCAGGTTTTAGCT
GACGCTGTCTCACGCCTGGTCCTGGGTAAGTTTGGTGACCTGACCGACAACTTCTCCTCCCCTCACGCTC
GCAGAAAAGTGCTGGCTGGAGTCGTCATGACAACAGGCACAGATGTTAAAGATGCCAAGGTGATAAGTGT
TTCTACAGGAACAAAATGTATTAATGGTGAATACATGAGTGATCGTGGCCTTGCATTAAATGACTGCCAT
GCAGAAATAATATCTCGGAGATCCTTGCTCAGATTTCTTTATACACAACTTGAGCTTTACTTAAATAACA
AAGATGATCAAAAAAGATCCATCTTTCAGAAATCAGAGCGAGGGGGGTTTAGGCTGAAGGAGAATGTCCA
GTTTCATCTGTACATCAGCACCTCTCCCTGTGGAGATGCCAGAATCTTCTCACCACATGAGCCAATCCTG
GAAGAACCAGCAGATAGACACCCAAATCGTAAAGCAAGAGGACAGCTACGGACCAAAATAGAGTCTGGTC
AGGGGACGATTCCAGTGCGCTCCAATGCGAGCATCCAAGCGTGGGACGGGGTGCTGCAAGGGGAGCGGCT
GCTCACCATGTCCTGCAGTGACAAGATTGCACGCTGGAACGTGGTGGGCATCCAGGGATCCCTGCTCAGC
ATTTTCGTGGAGCCCATTTACTTCTCGAGCATCATCCTGGGCAGCCTTTACCACGGGGACCACCTTTCCA
GGGCCATGTACCAGCGGATCTCCAACATAGAGGACCTGCCACCTCTCTACACCCTCAACAAGCCTTTGCT
CAGTGGCATCAGCAATGCAGAAGCACGGCAGCCAGGGAAGGCCCCCAACTTCAGTGTCAACTGGACGGTA
GGCGACTCCGCTATTGAGGTCATCAACGCCACGACTGGGAAGGATGAGCTGGGCCGCGCGTCCCGCCTGT
GTAAGCACGCGTTGTACTGTCGCTGGATGCGTGTGCACGGCAAGGTTCCCTCCCACTTACTACGCTCCAA
GATTACCAAACCCAACGTGTACCATGAGTCCAAGCTGGCGGCAAAGGAGTACCAGGCCGCCAAGGCGCGT
CTGTTCACAGCCTTCATCAAGGCGGGGCTGGGGGCCTGGGTGGAGAAGCCCACCGAGCAGGACCAGTTCT
CACTCACGCCCTTCTGCTACGAGAACGAGGTGTGATAGCCCCTCTCCCTCCCCCCCCCCTAACGTTACTG
GCCGAAGCCGCTTGGAATAAGGCCGGTGTGCGTTTGTCTATATGTTATTTTCCACCATATTGCCGTCTTT
TGGCAATGTGAGGGCCCGGAAACCTGGCCCTGTCTTCTTGACGAGCATTCCTAGGGGTCTTTCCCCTCTC
GCCAAAGGAATGCAAGGTCTGTTGAATGTCGTGAAGGAAGCAGTTCCTCTGGAAGCTTCTTGAAGACAAA
CAACGTCTGTAGCGACCCTTTGCAGGCAGCGGAACCCCCCACCTGGCGACAGGTGCCTCTGCGGCCAAAA
GCCACGTGTATAAGATACACCTGCAAAGGCGGCACAACCCCAGTGCCACGTTGTGAGTTGGATAGTTGTG
GAAAGAGTCAAATGGCTCTCCTCAAGCGTATTCAACAAGGGGCTGAAGGATGCCCAGAAGGTACCCCATT
GTATGGGATCTGATCTGGGGCCTCGGTACACATGCTTTACATGTGTTTAGTCGAGGTTAAAAAAACGTCT
AGGCCCCCCGAACCACGGGGACGTGGTTTTCCTTTGAAAAACACGATGATAATATGGCCACAACCATGTT
GAAGCCATCATTACCATTCACATCCCTCTTATTCCTGCAGCTGCCCCTGCTGGGAGTGGGGGCGGCCGTT
TACCCATACGATGTTCCTGACTATGCGGGCTATCCCTATGACGTCCCGGACTATGCAGGATCCTATCCAT
ATGACGTTCCAGATTACGCTCCGGCCGCCGGTACCCTGAACACGACAATTCTGACGCCCAATGGGAATGA
AGACACCACAGCTGATTTCTTCCTGACCACTATGCCCACTGACTCCCTCAGTGTTTCCACTCTGCCCCTC
CCAGAGGTTCAGTGTTTTGTGTTCAATGTCGAGTACATGAATTGCACTTGGAACAGCAGCTCTGAGCCCC
AGCCTACCAACCTCACTCTGCATTATTGGTACAAGAACTCGGATAATGATAAAGTCCAGAAGTGCAGCCA
CTATCTATTCTCTGAAGAAATCACTTCTGGCTGTCAGTTGCAAAAAAAGGAGATCCACCTCTACCAAACA
TTTGTTGTTCAGCTCCAGGACCCACGGGAACCCAGGAGACAGGCCACACAGATGCTAAAACTGCAGAATC
TGGTGATCCCCTGGGCTCCAGAGAACCTAACACTTCACAAACTGAGTGAATCCCAGCTAGAACTGAACTG
GAACAACAGATTCTTGAACCACTGTTTGGAGCACTTGGTGCAGTACCGGACTGACTGGGACCACAGCTGG
ACTGAACAATCAGTGGATTATAGACATAAGTTCTCCTTGCCTAGTGTGGATGGGCAGAAACGCTACACGT
TTCGTGTTCGGAGCCGCTTTAACCCACTCTGTGGAAGTGCTCAGCATTGGAGTGAATGGAGCCACCCAAT
CCACTGGGGGAGCAATACTTCAAAAGAGAATCCTTTCCTGTTTGCATTGGAAGCCGTGGTTATCTCTGTT
GGCTCCATGGGATTGATTATCAGCCTTCTCTGTGTGTATTTCTGGCTGGGTACCGCGGCCGCCAAGAGCA
GGATCACCAGCGAGGGCGAGTACATCCCCCTGGACCAGATCGACATCAACGTGATGGCGAGCAACTTTAC
GCAATTTGTGTTGGTTGACAATGGTGGCACCGGAGACGTAACTGTTGCGCCAAGCAATTTTGCGAACGGG
ATTGCAGAATGGATAAGTAGTAACAGCCGGAGTCAGGCATATAAAGTCACATGCTCAGTTCGCCAAAGTT
CCGCACAGAACCGAAAATATACCATAAAGGTAGAAGTGCCAAAAGGGGCGTGGCGATCTTATCTTAATAT
GGAGCTTACGATCCCAATCTTTGCGACTAATTCAGACTGCGAGCTGATTGTCAAGGCCATGCAAGGTCTT
TTGAAAGACGGTAACCCGATTCCCTCTGCGATCGCCGCCAACTCAGGAATATATGGTGGCGGAACCGGTG
GCGGGTCCATGGCCTCCAATTTTACACAGTTTGTGCTCGTGGACAACGGCGGCACTGGAGACGTCACAGT
AGCTCCAAGTAACTTTGCGAATGGGATAGCCGAGTGGATCTCTTCCAATTCAAGATCACAAGCCTATAAG
GTGACTTGTAGTGTACGCCAATCTAGTGCCCAGAACCGGAAGTATACCATTAAAGTGGAGGTCCCCAAAG
GTGCATGGCGCTCATACTTGAATATGGAATTGACGATTCCGATATTTGCGACCAATAGCGACTGCGAGCT
TATTGTAAAAGCCATGCAAGGACTTCTGAAAGATGGCAACCCGATACCTTCCGCAATCGCTGCGAATAGC
GGAATTTACTTCTGCTACGAGAACGAGGTGTGATGATAGCCGGCTAGCTCGAGGAGGGCCCGAACAAAAA
CTCATCTCAGAAGAGGATCTGAATAGCGCCGTCGACCATCATCATAATCATCATTGAGTTTAAACCCGCT
GATCAGCCTCGACTGTGCCTTCTAGTTGCCAGCCATCTGTTGTTTGCCCCTCCCCCGTGCCTTCCTTGAC
CCTGGAAGGTGCCACTCCCACTGTCCTTTCCTAATAAAATGAGGAAATTGCATCGCATTGTCTGAGTAGG
TGTCATTCTATTCTGGGGGGTGGGGTGGGGCAGGACAGCAAGGGGGAGGATTGGGAAGACAATAGCAGGC
ATGCTGGGGACGCGGCCGCAATTTAACGCGAATTAATTCTGTGGAATGTGTGTCAGTTAGGGTGTGGAAA
GTCCCCAGGCTCCCCAGCAGGCAGAAGTATGCAAAGCATGCATCTCAATTAGTCAGCAACCAGGTGTGGA
AAGTCCCCAGGCTCCCCAGCAGGCAGAAGTATGCAAAGCATGCATCTCAATTAGTCAGCAACCATAGTCC
CGCCCCTAACTCCGCCCATCCCGCCCCTAACTCCGCCCAGTTCCGCCCATTCTCCGCCCCATGGCTGACT
AATTTTTTTTATTTATGCAGAGGCCGAGGCCGCCTCTGCCTCTGAGCTATTCCAGAAGTAGTGAGGAGGC
TTTTTTGGAGGCCTAGGCTTTTGCAAAAAGCTCCCGGGAGCTTGTATATCCATTTTCGGATCTGATCAGC
ACGTGATGACCGAGTACAAGCCCACGGTGCGCCTCGCCACCCGCGACGACGTCCCCAGGGCCGTACGCAC
CCTCGCCGCCGCGTTCGCCGACTACCCCGCCACGCGCCACACCGTCGATCCGGACCGCCACATCGAGCGG
GTCACCGAGCTGCAAGAACTCTTCCTCACGCGCGTCGGGCTCGACATCGGCAAGGTGTGGGTCGCGGACG
ACGGCGCCGCCGTGGCGGTCTGGACCACGCCGGAGAGCGTCGAAGCGGGGGCGGTGTTCGCCGAGATCGG
CCCGCGCATGGCCGAGTTGAGCGGTTCCCGGCTGGCCGCGCAGCAACAGATGGAAGGCCTCCTGGCGCCG
CACCGGCCCAAGGAGCCCGCGTGGTTCCTGGCCACCGTCGGAGTCTCGCCCGACCACCAGGGCAAGGGTC
TGGGCAGCGCCGTCGTGCTCCCCGGAGTGGAGGCGGCCGAGCGCGCCGGGGTGCCCGCCTTCCTGGAGAC
CTCCGCGCCCCGCAACCTCCCCTTCTACGAGCGGCTCGGCTTCACCGTCACCGCCGACGTCGAGGTGCCC
GAAGGACCGCGCACCTGGTGCATGACCCGCAAGCCCGGTGCCGCCACGAACTTCTCTCTGTTAAAGCAAG
CAGGTGACGTGGAAGAAAACCCCGGTCCCGGATCCATGGTGTCTAAGGGCGAAGAGCTGATTAAGGAGAA
CATGCACATGAAGCTGTACATGGAGGGCACCGTGGACAACCATCACTTCAAGTGCACATCCGAGGGCGAA
GGCAAGCCCTACGAGGGCACCCAGACCATGAGAATCAAGGTGGTCGAGGGCGGCCCTCTCCCCTTCGCCT
TCGACATCCTGGCTACTAGCTTCCTCTACGGCAGCAAGACCTTCATCAACCACACCCAGGGCATCCCCGA
CTTCTTCAAGCAGTCCTTCCCTGAGGGCTTCACATGGGAGAGAGTCACCACATACGAGGACGGGGGCGTG
CTGACCGCTACCCAGGACACCAGCCTCCAGGACGGCTGCCTCATCTACAACGTCAAGATCAGAGGGGTGA
ACTTCACATCCAACGGCCCTGTGATGCAGAAGAAAACACTCGGCTGGGAGGCCTTCACCGAAACGCTGTA
CCCCGCTGACGGCGGCCTGGAAGGCAGAAACGACATGGCCCTGAAGCTCGTGGGCGGGAGCCATCTGATC
GCAAACGCCAAGACCACATATAGATCCAAGAAACCCGCTAAGAACCTCAAGATGCCTGGCGTCTACTATG
TGGACTACAGACTGGAAAGAATCAAGGAGGCCAACAACGAAACCTACGTCGAGCAGCACGAGGTGGCAGT
GGCCAGATACTGCGACCTCCCTAGCAAACTGGGGCACAAACTTAATTAAGTCGACAATCAACCTCTGGAT
TACAAAATTTGTGAAAGATTGACTGGTATTCTTAACTATGTTGCTCCTTTTACGCTATGTGGATACGCTG
CTTTAATGCCTTTGTATCATGCGTTAACTAAACTTGTTTATTGCAGCTTATAATGGTTACAAATAAAGCA
ATAGCATCACAAATTTCACAAATAAAGCATTTTTTTCACTGCATTCTAGTTGTGGTTTGTCCAAACTCAT
CAATGTATCTTATCATGTCTGGAATTGACTCAAATGATGTCAATTAGTCTATCAGAAGCTCATCTGGTCT
CCCTTCCGGGGGACAAGACATCCCTGTTTAATATTTAAACAGCAGTGTTCCCAAACTGGGTTCTTATATC
CCTTGCTCTGGTCAACCAGGTTGCAGGGTTTCCTGTCCTCACAGGAACGAAGTCCCTAAAGAAACAGTGG
CAGCCAGGTTTAGCCCCGGAATTGACTGGATTCCTTTTTTAGGGCCCATTGGTATGGCTTTTTCCCCGTA
TCCCCCCAGGTGTCTGCAGGCTCAAAGAGCAGCGAGAAGCGTTCAGAGGAAAGCGATCCCGTGCCACCTT
CCCCGTGCCCGGGCTGTCCCCGCACGCTGCCGGCTCGGGGATGCGGGGGGAGCGCCGGACCGGAGCGGAG
CCCCGGGCGGCTCGCTGCTGCCCCCTAGCGGGGGAGGGACGTAATTACATCCCTGGGGGCTTTGGGGGGG
GGCTGTCCCTGATATCTATAACAAGAAAATATATATATAATAAGTTATCACGTAAGTAGAACATGAAATA
ACAATATAATTATCGTATGAGTTAAATCTTAAAAGTCACGTAAAAGATAATCATGCGTCATTTTGACTCA
CGCGGTCGTTATAGTTCAAAATCAGTGACACTTACCGCATTGACAAGCACGCCTCACGGGAGCTCCAAGC
GGCGACTGAGATGTCCTAAATGCACAGCGACGGATTCGCGCTATTTAGAAAGAGAGAGCAATATTTCAAG
AATGCATGCGTCAATTTTACGCAGACTATCTTTCTAGGGTTAATCTAGCTGCATCAGGATCATATCGTCG
GGTCTTTTTTCCGGCTCAGTCATCGCCCAAGCTGGCGCTATCTGGGCATCGGGGAGGAAGAAGCCCGTGC
CTTTTCCCGCGAGGTTGAAGCGGCATGGAAAGAGTTTGCCGAGGATGACTGCTGCTGCATTGACGTTGAG
CGAAAACGCACGTTTACCATGATGATTCGGGAAGGTGTGGCCATGCACGCCTTTAACGGTGAACTGTTCG
TTCAGGCCACCTGGGATACCAGTTCGTCGCGGCTTTTCCGGACACAGTTCCGGATGGTCAGCCCGAAGCG
CATCAGCAACCCGAACAATACCGGCGACAGCCGGAACTGCCGTGCCGGTGTGCAGATTAATGACAGCGGT
GCGGCGCTGGGATATTACGTCAGCGAGGACGGGTATCCTGGCTGGATGCCGCAGAAATGGACATGGATAC
CCCGTGAGTTACCCGGCGGGCGCGCTTGGCGTAATCATGGTCATAGCTGTTTCCTGTGTGAAATTGTTAT
CCGCTCACAATTCCACACAACATACGAGCCGGAAGCATAAAGTGTAAAGCCTGGGGTGCCTAATGAGTGA
GCTAACTCACATTAATTGCGTTGCGCTCACTGCCCGCTTTCCAGTCGGGAAACCTGTCGTGCCAGCTGCA
TTAATGAATCGGCCAACGCGCGGGGAGAGGCGGTTTGCGTATTGGGCGCTCTTCCGCTTCCTCGCTCACT
GACTCGCTGCGCTCGGTCGTTCGGCTGCGGCGAGCGGTATCAGCTCACTCAAAGGCGGTAATACGGTTAT
CCACAGAATCAGGGGATAACGCAGGAAAGAACATGTGAGCAAAAGGCCAGCAAAAGGCCAGGAACCGTAA
AAAGGCCGCGTTGCTGGCGTTTTTCCATAGGCTCCGCCCCCCTGACGAGCATCACAAAAATCGACGCTCA
AGTCAGAGGTGGCGAAACCCGACAGGACTATAAAGATACCAGGCGTTTCCCCCTGGAAGCTCCCTCGTGC
GCTCTCCTGTTCCGACCCTGCCGCTTACCGGATACCTGTCCGCCTTTCTCCCTTCGGGAAGCGTGGCGCT
TTCTCATAGCTCACGCTGTAGGTATCTCAGTTCGGTGTAGGTCGTTCGCTCCAAGCTGGGCTGTGTGCAC
GAACCCCCCGTTCAGCCCGACCGCTGCGCCTTATCCGGTAACTATCGTCTTGAGTCCAACCCGGTAAGAC
ACGACTTATCGCCACTGGCAGCAGCCACTGGTAACAGGATTAGCAGAGCGAGGTATGTAGGCGGTGCTAC
AGAGTTCTTGAAGTGGTGGCCTAACTACGGCTACACTAGAAGAACAGTATTTGGTATCTGCGCTCTGCTG
AAGCCAGTTACCTTCGGAAAAAGAGTTGGTAGCTCTTGATCCGGCAAACAAACCACCGCTGGTAGCGGTG
GTTTTTTTGTTTGCAAGCAGCAGATTACGCGCAGAAAAAAAGGATCTCAA
